>Addgene plasmid #37944 | MSCV-N BRRF2 | depositor partial sequence | sequence record 47773 | Tag and partial insert
ATGGACTACAAGGATGACGATGACAAGCTCGATGGAGGATACCCATACGATGTTCCAGATTACGCTGCTC
GAGGTTATCAAACAAGTTTGTACAAAAAAGTTGGCATGAGTGGGCAGCAGAGAGGCTCGGTTATTTTGGT
TCCTGAACATCTGGCTGGGGCATTAACTAAGCTTATGAACGATTTTATCACAGG
