>Addgene plasmid #37944 | MSCV-N BRRF2 | addgene partial sequence | sequence record 50678 | pLXSN-5
CTCACTCCTTCTCTAGGCGCCGGAATTAGATCTGCCACCATGGACTACAAGGATGACGATGACAAGCTCG
ATGGAGGATACCCATACGATGTTCCAGATTACGCTGCTCGAGGTTATCAAACAAGTTTGTACAAAAAAGT
TGGCATGAGTGGGCAGCAGAGAGGCTCGGTTATTTTGGTTCCTGAACATCTGGCTGGGGCATTAACTAAG
CTTATGAGCGATTTTATCACAGGACAAGATGTCACTCTTTCTGGAGGAAATATTGCAGTCAAAATTCGCG
ATGCTATAAACCAGACCCCCGGGGGTGGTGATGTAGCTATACTTTCTTCCCTGTTTGCTTTATGGAATGC
CCTCCCAACATCTGGTAGACAATCCTCCAGGGACGATTTAATCCCAGCCGCCGTGCAGGCCTTAACCACG
GCCCACAACTTATGTCTGGGTGTTATTCCAGGTGAGACCTCACACAAGGACACACCCGAGTCATTGCTCC
GGGCTATCGTGACGGGTCTCCAAAAATTGTGGGTGGATTCGTGCGGATGTCCAGAGTGCCTACAATGTCT
TAAGGGATTGAAGGCAATTAAGCCCGGCCTTTATGAAATCCCTAGGATAATACCACACA
