[The description below was written by a language model from this plasmid's Addgene catalogue record.]
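Description:
MSCV-N BRRF2 is a murine stem cell virus (MSCV)-based retroviral vector for mammalian expression of the Epstein-Barr virus (human herpesvirus 4) BRRF2 open reading frame. It is built on the MSCV-N FLAGHA backbone, which supplies tandem Flag and HA epitope tags fused to the N-terminus of the insert. The plasmid is maintained in E. coli as a low-copy construct under ampicillin selection, and transduced or transfected mammalian cells can be selected with puromycin. The record lists the promoter as "PKG". In MSCV vectors of this type a PGK promoter usually drives the puromycin marker while the retroviral LTR drives the insert, but the record does not spell out which promoter controls which cassette. No feature table was provided, so individual elements cannot be confirmed.

The 1611 bp BRRF2 coding sequence was introduced by Gateway recombination. The depositor notes that this left vector-derived nucleotides in frame at the 3' end of the insert, so the translated protein carries a short stretch of additional residues at its C-terminus as well as the N-terminal tags. The recorded sizes are 8162 bp for the backbone and 8273 bp in total. That difference is smaller than the insert length, which would be consistent with the insert replacing a Gateway cassette during recombination, although the record does not explain it.

The construct belongs to a collection of tagged tumour virus proteins made for a systematic study of how viral proteins perturb host cell networks. The dual Flag-HA tag suits it to stable expression by retroviral transduction, followed by tandem affinity purification and detection of host proteins associated with BRRF2.
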