Addgene plasmid #37944: MSCV-N BRRF2
Depositing lab: Karl Munger. Depositing organization: Brigham and Women's Hospital. Publication: Interpreting cancer genomes using systematic host network perturbations by tumour virus proteins. Rozenblatt-Rosen O, Deo RC, Padi M, Adelmant G, Calderwood MA, Rolland T, Grace M, Dricot A, Askenazi M, Tavares M, Pevzner SJ, Abderazzaq F, Byrdsong D, Carvunis AR, Chen AA, Cheng J, Correll M, Duarte M, Fan C, Feltkamp MC, Ficarro SB, Franchi R, Garg BK, Gulbahce N, Hao T, Holthaus AM, James R, Korkhin A, Litovchick L, Mar JC, Pak TR, Rabello S, Rubio R, Shen Y, Singh S, Spangle JM, Tasan M, Wanamaker S, Webber JT, Roecklein-Canfield J, Johannsen E, Barabasi AL, Beroukhim R, Kieff E, Cusick ME, Hill DE, Munger K, Marto JA, Quackenbush J, Roth FP, DeCaprio JA, Vidal M. Nature. 2012 Jul 26;487(7408):491-5. 10.1038/nature11288 PubMed 22810586.
Backbone
  Vector backbone: MSCV-N FLAGHA
  Backbone size w/o insert (bp): 8162
  Total vector size (bp): 8273
  Vector type: Mammalian Expression, Retroviral
  Selectable markers: Puromycin
Growth in bacteria
  Bacterial resistance: Ampicillin, 100 μg/mL
  Growth temperature: 37°C
  Growth strain: DH5alpha
  Copy number: Low Copy
Gene/Insert
  Gene/Insert name: BRRF2 (alt name: HHV BRRF2)
  Species: H. Herpesvirus 4 (EBV)
  Insert size (bp): 1611
  GenBank ID: YP_401676.1
  Entrez Gene: BRRF2 (a.k.a. HHV4_BRRF2)
  Promoter: PKG
  Tag / fusion protein: Flag (N terminal on backbone); HA (N terminal on backbone)
  Cloning method: Gateway Cloning
  Sequencing primers: 5′ LXSN 5'; 3′ MSCV-N seq. rev
Resource information
  A portion of this plasmid was derived from a plasmid made by: E. Kieff lab
Terms and licenses: Academic/Nonprofit Terms; Industry Terms: Not Available to Industry
Depositor comments: Note that the Gateway cloning reaction has left several vector-based nucleotides in frame with the 3' end of the insert, leaving additional amino acid residues [PTFLYKVVR] fused to the C-terminus of translated protein.
How to cite: MSCV-N BRRF2 was a gift from Karl Munger (Addgene plasmid # 37944 ; http://n2t.net/addgene:37944 ; RRID:Addgene_37944)
